>Addgene plasmid #73486 | 343 pTol2-fli1epDest | depositor full sequence | sequence record 139443 | 343 pTol2-fli1epDest sequence 9924 bps
CCACCTAAATTGTAAGCGTTAATATTTTGTTAAAATTCGCGTTAAATTTTTGTTAAATCAGCTCATTTTT
TAACCAATAGGCCGAAATCGGCAAAATCCCTTATAAATCAAAAGAATAGACCGAGATAGGGT
[37 nt withheld, positions 133-169]
AAAGAACGTGGACTCCAACGTCAAAGG
[49 nt withheld, positions 197-245]
T
[91 nt withheld, positions 247-337]
G
[124 nt withheld, positions 339-462]
CCCATTCGCCATTCAGGCTGCGCAACTGTTGGGAAGGGCGATCGGTGCGGGCCTCTTCGCTATTACGCCA
GCTGGCGAAAGGGGGATGTGCTGCAAGGCGATTAAGTTGGGTAACGCCAGGGTTTTCCCAGTCACGACGT
TGTAAAACGACGGCCAGTGAGCGCGCGTAATACGACTCACTATAGGGCGAATTGGGTACAGGTCATTGCA
CAACACCAGAAATGCCCTCTGATCTGCAAAAGACGTGAATATCTGTTCAGACACCCATATCCACTCTGTT
CCACACAGGTCAGAGGTTTGTCCAGGAGTTCTTGACAGAGGTGTAAAAAGTACTCAAAAATTTTACTCAA
GTGAAAGTACAAGTACTTAGGGAAAATTTTACTCAATTAAAAGTAAAAGTATCTGGCTAGAATCTTACTT
GAGTAAAAGTAAAAAAGTACTCCATTAAAATTGTACTTGAGTATTAAGGAAGTAAAAGTAAAAGCAAGAA
AGAAAACTAGAGATTCTTGTTTAAGCTTTTAATCTCAAAAAACATTAAATGAAATGCATACAAGGTTTTA
TCCTGCTTTAGAACTGTTTGTATTTAATTATCAAACTATAAGACAGACAATCTAATGCCAGTACACGCTA
CTCAAAGTTGTAAAACCTCAGATTTAACTTCAGTAGAAGCTGATTCTCAAAATTGTTAGTGTCAAGCCTA
GCTCTTTTGGGGCTGAAAAGCAATCCTGCAGTGCTGAAAAGCCTCTCACAGGCAGCCGATGCGGGAAGAG
GTGTATTAGTCTTGATAGAGAGGCTGCAAATAGCAGGAAACGTGAGCAGAGACTCCCTGGTGTCTGAAAC
ACAGGCCAGATGGGCCGATAATTCGCCCTTGGAGATCTCATCTTTGACCCATAAACATACACTAAAACCC
AACAGTCAACTTTATCAAATGAAATGAGTGTAATTAACTCAAAATTTACTGAATGTTGATTCTACTCATT
CGAAAAGAGTTTTAAACTCAGTGTTGAAGGTAGTGAGTTCATTAAATACCTCATTACTTCAACTTAACTG
GAGTAAGTTCATGGTACTCACATAGATTAGTTTAGCTCAAATGGTTTGTAGCAGTCGGTTCCCTCAAGCA
GTTTGAGTTGCCTTAACTTTTTGGGTTTTACAGTACTCAGTTGGTTTGAGTTCACTTCACTTATTGGGTT
CAACATGTGCTCAAATTGCATCGTTTAATCAAATAGATTAAGTTCACAGTACTCATTAGGATTAGTTTTT
GAACTTAAATGGTTTGTTGCAGTCGGTTTCCTCAAACGGTTTGAGTTTCCATAACTTTATGGGTTTTTCA
GTGTAGTAAACATATGCATCCACAGATTATAATAGTAACCTGCATGTTTTTTCCTTCACAATTTGACACA
GATACCTCACATGATTGACTTTTAACTGTACACTTTAGTCGACAATGAGAAGGGTGTCTCAATCTATGGG
TATTTCCTGTTCCACACAATCTGGTTTCCTGTCAGGTTTCCTTTTCCTCCTGAAACAAAAGACAGGAATG
CCCTCTGTATAAAATAGCACAGCGCTTTTAATGGGTCTCTGTACATCCCGACCTCATGACGCATCTTCTG
CGGGACAGCTCAATCACGATCAAGTTGGCTTATGAAAACAGTTTTTTGTCCCCCTGTTAAGTTAAAAGCA
CGGTAGCATACATGCATTATTCATCATGCAGCATATTCAGCAGTACAAAAGATGAGCTCTTGACACACCT
CAGCGTAAAATCTCTATTCCAGCGTAATCCTGCGGTTCTGGATGGTTAAGCGAGCCTTGCAAACACGGCC
AATTTATAGCCATGTTGAAAATAGCAGCTTTGTGAGCATTTCGACCTCAATGTACCAAGAATGCGTGCTC
GGTAACTGAAAAAGAGGGGGTGGAGATTTTGGATTTAGAGATGGAATCACATGCACGCTGTATATGCTAT
ATAAAAATAGCAGGCATTTAATGCATGCAAAATATGTTTCGACACTAAACACTACAAGTCGGAAATATAT
CTATTTTTCTTTTTTTAACGAAATGAGACATTTAATGCGCAGTAAATGTAGTCTAACACGCACAATATTC
CTATTATTGTCCATGAAAAATGTGAGGTCRTATGCTACTGATTTAAAGAAAATGTTGAACAGGCACAGCA
CACAAGAGGTATCAGCCTCTCTATATGGTCCATACAGCACCAGGCTCGCTGCGTTCATGTGCATTCAGAG
GCGCGCACACGTGTGGAGCAGACAGACTCGACGCAGCGGGCTTTGCTTTTTATTCATGGAAGCCCATTTT
AGAAGAAGCTCGGGCAGACTCGTCACATTCTTCACTTCACCATAGGTAGATCAAATCAAAGTTATTGGAT
ATAACGGAACAATATTCATCATATTATGRAGATTATTATTAAGACCGAGTGCATTAGACATATTTTGTAT
TTCGATCGTTGGAAAAAGTATATATTTTATTTTAGCCTTAAACTATGGTTAGCCTATATTAATCAGCATA
ATCTGTTATTTCAGACGTTGTATTAATGATTATTTCTAGCACAGCTTTGATGCATCAATGCAATGTTTCT
ACAAACCCGCCTTGTTTAATGTCGGAAAAAAAGCGCAACAAATGTAAAGAGTTGGCAGGCATTCTGTAAA
TATTTCCAGGCAAAAACATGCACAAAGGAAAGAAACACCATTGTTTTGGTGTCTTATCTTCGCTGGACAA
ATATCCTGCTTTGGGTGCCGTAATGAAGGCAGGGCCAGTGACACACACACATACACACACACACATACAC
GCATACACGGCTTCCTTCTCAAGCGCAGTGACTTCACTTCCCAAATTTAGAGGAAAAAAAACCATCCGGC
GAAACTGTCTCTGTCTCTCCGCCACATATCGGGGGCTGGAATTAATTCAGACGCGAAGGGCGAATTATCG
CTAGCATCGATTCGAATTCAAGGATCAACAAGTTTGTACAAAAAAGCTGAACGAGAAACGTAAAATGATA
TAAATATCAATATATTAAATTAGATTTTGCATAAAAAACAGACTACATAATACTGTAAAACACAACATAT
CCAGTCACTATGGCGGCCGCATTAGGCACCCCAGGCTTTACACTTTATGCTTCCGGCTCGTATAATGTGT
GGATTTTGAGTTAGGATCCGTCGAGATTTTCAGGAGCTAAGGAAGCTAAAATGGAGAAAAAAATCACTGG
ATATACCACCGTTGATATATCCCAATGGCATCGTAAAGAACATTTTGAGGCATTTCAGTCAGTTGCTCAA
TGTACCTATAACCAGACCGTTCAGCTGGATATTACGGCCTTTTTAAAGACCGTAAAGAAAAATAAGCACA
AGTTTTATCCGGCCTTTATTCACATTCTTGCCCGCCTGATGAATGCTCATCCGGAATTCCGTATGGCAAT
GAAAGACGGTGAGCTGGTGATATGGGATAGTGTTCACCCTTGTTACACCGTTTTCCATGAGCAAACTGAA
ACGTTTTCATCGCTCTGGAGTGAATACCACGACGATTTCCGGCAGTTTCTACACATATATTCGCAAGATG
TGGCGTGTTACGGTGAAAACCTGGCCTATTTCCCTAAAGGGTTTATTGAGAATATGTTTTTCGTCTCAGC
CAATCCCTGGGTGAGTTTCACCAGTTTTGATTTAAACGTGGCCAATATGGACAACTTCTTCGCCCCCGTT
TTCACCATGGGCAAATATTATACGCAAGGCGACAAGGTGCTGATGCCGCTGGCGATTCAGGTTCATCATG
CCGTTTGTGATGGCTTCCATGTCGGCAGAATGCTTAATGAATTACAACAGTACTGCGATGAGTGGCAGGG
CGGGGCGTAAAGATCTGGATCCGGCTTACTAAAAGCCAGATAACAGTATGCGTATTTGCGCGCTGATTTT
TGCGGTATAAGAATATATACTGATATGTATACCCGAAGTATGTCAAAAAGAGGTATGCTATGAAGCAGCG
TATTACAGTGACAGTTGACAGCGACAGCTATCAGTTGCTCAAGGCATATATGATGTCAATATCTCCGGTC
TGGTAAGCACAACCATGCAGAATGAAGCCCGTCGTCTGCGTGCCGAACGCTGGAAAGCGGAAAATCAGGA
AGGGATGGCTGAGGTCGCCCGGTTTATTGAAATGAACGGCTCTTTTGCTGACGAGAACAGGGGCTGGTGA
AATGCAGTTTAAGGTTTACACCTATAAAAGAGAGAGCCGTTATCGTCTGTTTGTGGATGTACAGAGTGAT
ATTATTGACACGCCCGGGCGACGGATGGTGATCCCCCTGGCCAGTGCACGTCTGCTGTCAGATAAAGTCT
CCCGTGAACTTTACCCGGTGGTGCATATCGGGGATGAAAGCTGGCGCATGATGACCACCGATATGGCCAG
TGTGCCGGTCTCCGTTATCGGGGAAGAAGTGGCTGATCTCAGCCACCGCGAAAATGACATCAAAAACGCC
ATTAACCTGATGTTCTGGGGAATATAAATGTCAGGCTCCCTTATACACAGCCAGTCTGCAGGTCGACCAT
AGTGACTGGATATGTTGTGTTTTACAGTATTATGTAGTCTGTTTTTTATGCAAAATCTAATTTAATATAT
TGATATTTATATCATTTTACGTTTCTCGTTCAGCTTTCTTGTACAAAGTGGTTGATCCTCTCGAGCCTCT
AGAACTATAGTGAGTCGTATTACGTAGATCCAGACATGATAAGATACATTGATGAGTTTGGACAAACCAC
AACTAGAATGCAGTGAAAAAAATGCTTTATTTGTGAAATTTGTGATGCTATTGCTTTATTTGTAACCATT
ATAAGCTGCAATAAACAAGTTAACAACAACAATTGCATTCATTTTATGTTTCAGGTTCAGGGGGAGGTGT
GGGAGGTTTTTTAATTCGCGGCCGCGGCGCCAATGCATTGGGCCCTCGAGCATATGAGATCTGTCCCGAT
CTTTCTCTTCTGTGCTGTCAATTTAGAGTAGTTTTTGAGGTAATTTGGGTGCATTCTCTGTAAAAACAAC
AAATAAATATTTATATTGTATGCAATAAATGTAACAATTACACATACACTCTCTGATTACAGCATTAAAG
GGTTAGTTCACCCAAAAATGAAAAGATGTCATTAATGACTCACCCTCATGTCGTTCCAAGCCCGTAACAC
CTCCGTTCATCTTCGGAACACAGTTTAAGATATTTTAGATTTAGTCCGAGAGCTTTCTGTCCCTCCACTG
AAAATGTATGTACGGTATACTGTCCATGTCCAGAAAGGTAATAAAAACATCAAAGTAGTCCATGTGACAT
CAGTGGGTTAGGTAGAATTATTTGAAGCATCGAAAATACATTTTGGTCCAAAAATAACAAAACCTACGAC
TTTATTCAGCATTGTAGCGTCACTGCGAAGTCGTGAACGCGGATTGACAACAGACCCGGAAGAGAATACA
ATGCCGAATAAAGTCGTAGGTTTTGTTATTTTTGGACCAAAATGTATTCGATGCTTCAAAAAATTCTAAC
TAACCCACTGATGTCACATGGACTACTTTGATGTTTTTATTACCTTTCTGGACATGGACAGTATACCGTA
CATACATTCTCAATGGAGGCACAGAAAGCTCTCGGACTAAATCTAAAATATCTTAAACTGTGTTCTGAAG
ATGAACGGAGGTCTTACGGGCTTGGAACGACATGAGGGCGAGTCATTAATGACATTATTTTCATTTTTGG
GTGAACTAACCCTTTAATAAAACTGACATTTGCAGCCAATTGCACACTTTATAATGTTAAATACTTGTTG
ATTTTAGAAATACAGTAGCATTTAGTGACAATCAAACATTAATTTTATTTCTGATTATATTGACAAAAAC
ACAGGACTGTAAGGCTGACATGACAGGGTGAATTGATTTCATTACATTAGTTTTGATGGTAACACTTTTA
CAATAAGGTTCGTTAGTTAACTACATTAGTTAACATGAACTAATAATGAACTGCACGTATACATGTTAAT
TTCAACATTTACTAATACTTTATATCTTGTTAACATTAGTTAATGCACTGTGAACTAACATGAACAAACA
ATGAACATCTGTATTTCTATTAACTAACGTTAACAAAGATTAACAGATACAGTAACAAATGTATTGCTCA
TGGTTATTTAATGTTAGTTAATACATGAACTAATCAACCTCATTGTAAAGTGTTACCGTTTTGACAATAC
AACATGTTTGGAAAAAAATTTCTCGCTTGGTTTTCTTGTGTTTTGCATGAATTCAAACACAATGAGAGCA
CGGAATGATAATGATTATTCAAAGCTGCAATAGGCGCCAAATTTCCCGTGGACCTAACGTTACCAATTAC
AAATGCATTTTAGCATTTTATTACGTGAGCCTTATATTGTCAATCGCATGCATTAGTGAAAATAGGCCTA
CTACACATATAAAAGGCGCGCCATCAACGTCAAAACATGCACACCCAAAAAAAAAAAAAAAAAAAAAAAA
AAAAACTATCAGTAAAACAAAATACTTAATGTACTTACCTCAATATGCTTCCTTAGGTTTGATGGCGAAC
TTTTGAAGGCCGATATTTCTTTATTAAGCGGGAGACAGAGGACACATTTCATCTTGAATGAATCTTTATT
TACACCACTTAAAGAAAAGAATTCGCGAAGATACGGCCACGGGTGCTCTTGATCCTGTGGCTGATTTTGG
ACTGTGCTGCTCGCAGCTGCTGATGAATCACATACTTCCTCCATTTTCTTCCACTGATTGACTGTTATAA
TTTCCCTAATTTCCAGGTCAAGGTGCTGTGCATTGTGGTAATAGATGTGACATGACGTCACTTCCAAAGG
ACCAATGAACATGTCTGACCAATTTCATATAATGTGAAAACGATTTTCATAGGCAGAATAAATAACATTT
AAATTAAACTGGGCATCAGCGCAATTCAATTGGTTTGGTAATAGCAAGGGAAAATAGAATGAAGTGATCT
CCAAAAAATAAGTACTTTTTGACTGTAAATAAAATTGTAAGGAGTAAAAAGTACTTTTTTTTCTAAAAAA
ATGTAATTAAGTAAAAGTAAAAGTATTGATTTTTAATTGTACTCAAGTAAAGTAAAAATCCCCAAAAATA
ATACTTAAGTACAGTAATCAAGTAAAATTACTCAAGTACTTTACACCTCTGGTTCTTGACCCCCTACCTT
CAGCAAGCCCAGCAGATCCACTAGTTCTAGAGCGGCCGCCACCGCGGTGGAGCTCCAGCTTTTGTTCCCT
TTAGTGAGGGTTAATTGCGCGCTTGGCGTAATCATGGTCATAGCTGTTTCCTGTGTGAAATTGTTATCCG
CTCACAATTCCACACAACATACGAGCCGGAAGCATAAAGTGTAAAGCCTGGGGTGCCTAATGAGTGAGCT
AACTCACATTAATTGCGTTGCGCTCACTGCCCGCTTTCCAGTCGGGAAACCTGTCGTGCCAGCTGCATTA
ATGAATCGGCCAACGCGCGGGGAGAGGCGGTTTGCGTATTGGGCGCTCTTCCGCTTCCTCGCTCACTGAC
TCGCTGCGCTCGGTCGTTCGGCTGCGGCGAGCGGTATCAGCTCACTCAAAGGCGGTAATACGGTTATCCA
CAGAATCAGGGGATAACGCAGGAAAGAACATGTGAGCAAAAGGCCAGCAAAAGGCCAGGAACCGTAAAAA
GGCCGCGTTGCTGGCGTTTTTCCATAGGCTCCGCCCCCCTGACGAGCATCACAAAAATCGACGCTCAAGT
CAGAGGTGGCGAAACCCGACAGGACTATAAAGATACCAGGCGTTTCCCCCTGGAAGCTCCCTCGTGCGCT
CTCCTGTTCCGACCCTGCCGCTTACCGGATACCTGTCCGCCTTTCTCCCTTCGGGAAGCGTGGCGCTTTC
TCATAGCTCACGCTGTAGGTATCTCAGTTCGGTGTAGGTCGTTCGCTCCAAGCTGGGCTGTGTGCACGAA
CCCCCCGTTCAGCCCGACCGCTGCGCCTTATCCGGTAACTATCGTCTTGAGTCCAACCCGGTAAGACACG
ACTTATCGCCACTGGCAGCAGCCACTGGTAACAGGATTAGCAGAGCGAGGTATGTAGGCGGTGCTACAGA
GTTCTTGAAGTGGTGGCCTAACTACGGCTACACTAGAAGGACAGTATTTGGTATCTGCGCTCTGCTGAAG
CCAGTTACCTTCGGAAAAAGAGTTGGTAGCTCTTGATCCGGCAAACAAACCACCGCTGGTAGCGGTGGTT
TTTTTGTTTGCAAGCAGCAGATTACGCGCAGAAAAAAAGGATCTCAAGAAGATCCTTTGATCTTTTCTAC
GGGGTCTGACGCTCAGTGGAACGAAAACTCACGTTAAGGGATTTTGGTCATGAGATTATCAAAAAGGATC
TTCACCTAGATCCTTTTAAATTAAAAATGAAGTTTTAAATCAATCTAAAGTATATATGAGTAAACTTGGT
CTGACAGTTACCAATGCTTAATCAGTGAGGCACCTATCTCAGCGATCTGTCTATTTCGTTCATCCATAGT
TGCCTGACTCCCCGTCGTGTAGATAACTACGATACGGGAGGGCTTACCATCTGGCCCCAGTGCTGCAATG
ATACCGCGAGACCCACGCTCACCGGCTCCAGATTTATCAGCAATAAACCAGCCAGCCGGAAGGGCCGAGC
GCAGAAGTGGTCCTGCAACTTTATCCGCCTCCATCCAGTCTATTAATTGTTGCCGGGAAGCTAGAGTAAG
TAGTTCGCCAGTTAATAGTTTGCGCAACGTTGTTGCCATTGCTACAGGCATCGTGGTGTCACGCTCGTCG
TTTGGTATGGCTTCATTCAGCTCCGGTTCCCAACGATCAAGGCGAGTTACATGATCCCCCATGTTGTGCA
AAAAAGCGGTTAGCTCCTTCGGTCCTCCGATCGTTGTCAGAAGTAAGTTGGCCGCAGTGTTATCACTCAT
GGTTATGGCAGCACTGCATAATTCTCTTACTGTCATGCCATCCGTAAGATGCTTTTCTGTGACTGGTGAG
TACTCAACCAAGTCATTCTGAGAATAGTGTATGCGGCGACCGAGTTGCTCTTGCCCGGCGTCAATACGGG
ATAATACCGCGCCACATAGCAGAACTTTAAAAGTGCTCATCATTGGAAAACGTTCTTCGGGGCGAAAACT
CTCAAGGATCTTACCGCTGTTGAGATCCAGTTCGATGTAACCCACTCGTGCACCCAACTGATCTTCAGCA
TCTTTTACTTTCACCAGCGTTTCTGGGTGAGCAAAAACAGGAAGGCAAAATGCCGCAAAAAAGGGAATAA
GGGCGACACGGAAATGTTGAATACTCATACTCTTCCTTTTTCAATATTATTGAAGCATTTATCAGGGTTA
TTGTCTCATGAGCGGATACATATTTGAATGTATTTAGAAAAATAAACAAATAGGGGTTCCGCGCACATTT
CCCCGAAAAGTG
Features (pLannotate 1.2.2; 21 found; start..end, strand, type, name):
     34..462     -  rep_origin     f1 ori (sequence partly withheld): f1 bacteriophage origin of replication; arrow indicates direction of (+) strand synthesis
    467..622     -  CDS            lacZα (fragment): LacZα fragment of β-galactosidase; lacZ fragment
    630..648     +  promoter       T7 promoter: promoter for bacteriophage T7 RNA polymerase
   3430..3554    +  protein_bind   attR1: mutant version of attR; recombination site for the Gateway® LR reaction LR Clonase™
   3579..3609    +  promoter       lac UV5 promoter: E. coli lac promoter with an "up" mutation
   3633..3662    +  promoter       cat promoter (fragment): promoter of the E. coli cat gene encoding chloramphenicol acetyltransferase
   3663..4322    +  CDS            CmR: chloramphenicol acetyltransferase; cat; confers resistance to chloramphenicol
   4501..4659    +  CDS            ccdA (fragment): CCDA_ECO57 - Also known as H, letA. Experimental evidence at protein level: Swiss-Prot protein existence level 1. Antitoxin component of a type II toxin-antitoxin (TA) system which inhibits the post-segregational killing (PSK) of plasmid-free cells, also referred to as a plasmid addiction system. Binds to and blocks the activity of CcdB; will also remove bound CcdB protein from the CcdB-GyrA complex by forming a CcdA-CcdB complex, a process termed rejuvenation. Functions as a transcriptional corepressor for the ccdAB operon, repression also requires CcdB (By similarity). From Escherichia coli
   4664..4966    +  CDS            ccdB: CCDB_ECOLI - Also known as G, letB, letD. Experimental evidence at protein level: Swiss-Prot protein existence level 1. Toxic component of a type II toxin-antitoxin (TA) system, functioning in plasmid maintainence. Responsible for the post- segregational killing (PSK) of plasmid-free cells, also referred to as a plasmid addiction system. Half-life of over 2 hours. Cell killing by CcdB is accompanied by filamentation, defects in chromosome and plasmid segregation, defects in cell division, formation of anucleate cells, decreased DNA synthesis and plasmid loss. Interferes with the activity of DN
   5010..5134    -  protein_bind   attR2: mutant version of attR; recombination site for the Gateway® LR reaction LR Clonase™
   5157..5174    -  promoter       T7 promoter (fragment): promoter for bacteriophage T7 RNA polymerase
   5179..5313    -  polyA_signal   SV40 poly(A) signal: SV40 polyadenylation signal
   7687..7727    -  misc_feature   MCS (fragment): pBluescript multiple cloning site
   7740..7758    -  promoter       T3 promoter: promoter for bacteriophage T3 RNA polymerase
   7803..7819    -  protein_bind   lac operator: The lac repressor binds to the lac operator to inhibit transcription in E. coli. This inhibition can be relieved by adding lactose or isopropyl-β-D-thiogalactopyranoside (IPTG). lac repressor encoded by lacI
   7827..7857    -  promoter       lac promoter: promoter for the E. coli lac operon
   7872..7893    -  protein_bind   CAP binding site: CAP binding activates transcription in the presence of cAMP. E. coli catabolite activator protein
   7906..7998    -  CDS            lacI (fragment): lac repressor; lacI; The lac repressor binds to the lac operator to inhibit transcription in E. coli. This inhibition can be relieved by adding lactose or isopropyl-β-D-thiogalactopyranoside (IPTG).
   8181..8769    -  rep_origin     ori: high-copy-number ColE1/pMB1/pBR322/pUC origin of replication
   8940..9800    -  CDS            AmpR: β-lactamase; bla; confers resistance to ampicillin, carbenicillin, and related antibiotics
   9801..9905    -  promoter       AmpR promoter: bla
