[The description below was written by a language model from this plasmid's Addgene catalogue record and pLannotate feature annotations shown in this document.]
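Description:
343 pTol2-fli1epDest is a Gateway destination vector for Tol2 transposon-mediated transgenesis in zebrafish, built on a pBluescript backbone. It replicates in E. coli from a high-copy ColE1/pUC-type origin, also carries an f1 phage origin, and is selected with ampicillin (β-lactamase in the backbone) together with chloramphenicol (the CmR gene inside the Gateway cassette). Because the cassette also encodes the CcdB gyrase toxin, the empty destination vector must be maintained in a ccdB-tolerant strain. Remnants of the pBluescript lacZα/MCS region, with its T7 and T3 promoters and lac regulatory elements, flank the inserted transgenesis unit.

The payload is fli1ep, described in the record as a chimeric (synthetic) endothelial enhancer/promoter, placed upstream of an attR1–CmR–ccdB–attR2 cassette and followed by an SV40 late polyadenylation signal. In an LR recombination with an attL-flanked entry clone, the chloramphenicol/ccdB segment is replaced by the gene of interest. This places it under fli1ep control with the SV40 poly(A) downstream, while loss of ccdB provides counter-selection for recombinant clones in standard strains. The Tol2 arms then allow transposase-driven integration of the whole expression unit into the genome.

The automated feature table does not annotate either the fli1ep element or the Tol2 arms. They presumably lie in the large unannotated stretches upstream of attR1 and downstream of the poly(A) signal, but their exact positions cannot be read from the record. The vector is intended for generating constructs that drive endothelial expression of any Gateway-cloned coding sequence, for analysis of gene function in zebrafish.
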