Addgene plasmid #73486: 343 pTol2-fli1epDest
Purpose: Tol2 vector with chimeric endothelial enhancer/promoter upstream of attR1/R2 cassette and late SV40 pA signal
Depositing lab: Nathan Lawson. Depositing organization: University of Massachusetts, Worcester. Publication: Gateway compatible vectors for analysis of gene function in the zebrafish. Villefranc JA, Amigo J, Lawson ND. Dev Dyn. 2007 Nov . 236(11):3077-87. 10.1002/dvdy.21354 PubMed 17948311.
Backbone
  Vector backbone: pBluescript
Growth in bacteria
  Bacterial resistance: Chloramphenicol and Ampicillin, 25 & 100 μg/mL
  Growth temperature: 37°C
  Growth strain: ccdB Survival
  Copy number: High Copy
Gene/Insert
  Gene/Insert name: fli1ep (alt name: fli1ep enhancer/promoter)
  Species: Synthetic
Terms and licenses: Academic/Nonprofit Terms; Industry Terms: Not Available to Industry
How to cite: 343 pTol2-fli1epDest was a gift from Nathan Lawson (Addgene plasmid # 73486 ; http://n2t.net/addgene:73486 ; RRID:Addgene_73486)
