>Addgene plasmid #73486 | 343 pTol2-fli1epDest | addgene partial sequence | sequence record 139442 | Tol2-F 5'-CAATCCTGCAGTGCTGAAAA-3'
TATTAGTCTTGATAGAGAGGCTGCAAATAGCAGGAAACGTGAGCAGAGACTCCCTGGTGTCTGAAACACA
GGCCAGATGGGCCGATAATTCGCCCTTGGAGATCTCATCTTTGACCCATAAACATACACTAAAACCCAAC
AGTCAACTTTATCAAATGAAATGAGTGTAATTAACTCAAAATTTACTGAATGTTGATTCTACTCATTCGA
AAAGAGTTTTAAACTCAGTGTTGAAGGTAGTGAGTTCATTAAATACCTCATTACTTCAACTTAACTGGAG
TAAGTTCATGGTACTCACATAGATTAGTTTAGCTCAAATGGTTTGTAGCAGTCGGTTCCCTCAAGCAGTT
TGAGTTGCCTTAACTTTTTGGGTTTTACAGTACTCAGTTGGTTTGAGTTCACTTCACTTATTGGGTTCAA
CATGTGCTCAAATTGCATCGTTTAATCAAATAGATTAAGTTCACAGTACTCATTAGGATTAGTTTTTGAA
CTTAAATGGTTTGTTGCAGTCGGTTTCCTCAAACGGTTTGAGTTTCCATAACTTTATGGGTTTTTCAGTG
TAGTAAACATATGCATCCACAGATTATAATAGTAACCTGCATGTTTTTTCCTTCACAATTTGACACAGAT
ACCTCACATGATTGACTTTTAACTGTACACTTTAGTCGACAATGAGAAGGGTGTCTCAATCTATGGGTAT
TTCCTGTTCCACACAATCTGGTTTCCTGTCAGGTTTCCTTTTCCTCCTGAA
