>Addgene plasmid #73486 | 343 pTol2-fli1epDest | addgene partial sequence | sequence record 139491 | CAT-R 5'-GCAACTGACTGAAATGCCTC-3'
GGTATATCCAGTGATTTTTTTCTCCATTTTAGCTTCCTTAGCTCCTGAAAATCTCGACGGATCCTAACTC
AAAATCCACACATTATACGAGCCGGAAGCATAAAGTGTAAAGCCTGGGGTGCCTAATGCGGCCGCCATAG
TGACTGGATATGTTGTGTTTTACAGTATTATGTAGTCTGTTTTTTATGCAAAATCTAATTTAATATATTG
ATATTTATATCATTTTACGTTTCTCGTTCAGCTTTTTTGTACAAACTTGTTGATCCTTGAATTCGAATCG
ATGCTAGCGATAATTCGCCCTTCGCGTCTGAATTAATTCCAGCCCCCGATATGTGGCGGAGAGACAGAGA
CAGTTTCGCCGGATGGTTTTTTTTCCTCTAAATTTGGGAAGTGAAGTCACTGCGCTTGAGAAGGAAGCCG
TGTATGCGTGTATGTGTGTGTGTGTATGTGTGTGTGTCACTGGCCCTGCCTTCATTACGGCACCCAAAGC
AGGATATTTGTCCAGCGAAGATAAGACACCAAAACAATGGTGTTTCTTTCCTTTGTGCATGTTTTTGCCT
GGAAATATTTACAGAATGCCTGCCAACTCTTTACATTTGTTGCGCTTTTTTTCCGACATTAAACA
